Addgene plasmid #86584: Ubiquitin K6C/G76C
Purpose: Bacterial expression of Ubiquitin K6C/G76C
Depositing lab: Sharon Rozovsky. Depositing organization: University of Delaware. Publication: Utilizing Selenocysteine for Expressed Protein Ligation and Bioconjugations. Liu J, Chen Q, Rozovsky S. J Am Chem Soc. 2017 Feb 10. doi: 10.1021/jacs.6b10991. PubMed 28186733.
Backbone
  Vector backbone: pMAL-c5X
  Vector type: Bacterial Expression
Growth in bacteria
  Bacterial resistance: Ampicillin, 100 μg/mL
  Growth temperature: 37°C
  Growth strain: DH5alpha
  Copy number: Low Copy
Gene/Insert
  Gene/Insert name: Ubiquitin
  Species: H. sapiens (human)
  Mutation: TEV site; K6C/G76C
  Entrez Gene: UBC (a.k.a. HMG20)
  Promoter: Tac
  Tag / fusion protein: His6-MBP (N terminal on backbone)
  Cloning method: Unknown
  Sequencing primers: 5′ MBP-F; 3′ TGTCCTACTCAGGAGAGCGTTCAC
Terms and licenses: Academic/Nonprofit Terms; Industry Terms
How to cite: Ubiquitin K6C/G76C was a gift from Sharon Rozovsky (Addgene plasmid # 86584 ; http://n2t.net/addgene:86584 ; RRID:Addgene_86584)
