[The description below was written by a language model from this plasmid's Addgene catalogue record and pLannotate feature annotations shown in this document.]
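Description:
Ubiquitin K6C/G76C is a 5,860 nt bacterial expression plasmid built on the pMAL-c5X backbone for producing a double cysteine mutant of human ubiquitin in E. coli. It is maintained through a ColE1/pMB1-type origin accompanied by the rop gene and pBR322 bom fragments, consistent with the catalogue's low-copy designation, and it is selected with ampicillin through the β-lactamase (AmpR) cassette.

Expression is driven by the tac promoter, a strong trp/lac hybrid, followed by a lac operator. The plasmid also carries lacI under the lacIq promoter, which supplies elevated repressor levels so that transcription stays off until it is induced with IPTG. The open reading frame begins with a His6 tag fused to maltose binding protein. This MBP version lacks a signal sequence, so the fusion remains in the cytosol. A TEV protease recognition site comes next, followed by the ubiquitin coding sequence, and transcription ends at the rrnB T1 and T2 terminators. The automated annotation matched the insert to a ubiquitin from another species, which reflects how highly conserved the protein is; the catalogue lists the insert as human. The His6-MBP partner supports solubility and affinity purification on nickel or amylose resin, and TEV cleavage then releases the ubiquitin.

The insert replaces Lys6 and the C-terminal Gly76 with cysteine, introducing thiols into a protein that naturally has none. The stated purpose is only bacterial expression of this variant. The associated publication concerns expressed protein ligation and bioconjugation using selenocysteine, which suggests a role as a substrate or comparison protein in site-specific conjugation chemistry, though the record does not spell this out.
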