Features (pLannotate 1.2.2; 19 found; start..end, strand, type, name):
      3..80      +  promoter       lacIq promoter: lacI (mutant); In the lacIq allele, a single base change in the promoter boosts expression of the lacI gene about 10-fold.
     81..1163    +  CDS            lacI: lac repressor; lacI; The lac repressor binds to the lac operator to inhibit transcription in E. coli. This inhibition can be relieved by adding lactose or isopropyl-β-D-thiogalactopyranoside (IPTG).
   1176..1197    +  protein_bind   CAP binding site: CAP binding activates transcription in the presence of cAMP. E. coli catabolite activator protein
   1216..1233    +  promoter       tet promoter (fragment): E. coli promoter for tetracycline efflux protein gene
   1406..1434    +  promoter       tac promoter: strong E. coli promoter; hybrid between the trp and lac UV5 promoters
   1442..1458    +  protein_bind   lac operator: The lac repressor binds to the lac operator to inhibit transcription in E. coli. This inhibition can be relieved by adding lactose or isopropyl-β-D-thiogalactopyranoside (IPTG). lac repressor encoded by lacI
   1537..1554    +  CDS            7xHis (fragment): 6xHis affinity tag
   1554..2646    +  CDS            MBP (fragment): maltose binding protein from E. coli; malE (mutated); This version of the gene does not encode a signal sequence, so MBP will remain in the cytosol.
   2659..2679    +  CDS            TEV site: tobacco etch virus (TEV) protease recognition and cleavage site
   2713..2901    +  CDS            UBIQ_LUMTE: Experimental evidence at protein level: Swiss-Prot protein existence level 1. Ubiquitin exists either covalently attached to another protein, or free (unanchored). When covalently bound, it is conjugated to target proteins via an isopeptide bond either as a monomer (monoubiquitin), a polymer linked via different Lys residues of the ubiquitin (polyubiquitin chains) or a linear polymer linked via the initiator Met of the ubiquitin (linear polyubiquitin chains). Polyubiquitin chains, when attached to a target protein, have different functions depending on the Lys residue of the ubiquitin that is
   2946..3032    +  terminator     rrnB T1 terminator: Escherichia coli rrnB; transcription terminator T1 from the E. coli rrnB gene
   3124..3151    +  terminator     rrnB T2 terminator: transcription terminator T2 from the E. coli rrnB gene
   3198..3269    +  promoter       AmpR promoter: bla
   3270..4130    +  CDS            AmpR: β-lactamase; bla; confers resistance to ampicillin, carbenicillin, and related antibiotics
   4218..4806    +  rep_origin     ori: high-copy-number ColE1/pMB1/pBR322/pUC origin of replication
   4992..5044    -  misc_feature   bom (fragment): basis of mobility region from pBR322
   5055..5074    -  misc_feature   bom (fragment): basis of mobility region from pBR322
   5176..5367    -  CDS            rop: Rop protein, which maintains plasmids at low copy number; rop
   5384..5764    +  CDS            YPB1_ECOLX: Protein predicted: Swiss-Prot protein existence level 4. From Escherichia coli.
>Addgene plasmid #86584 | Ubiquitin K6C/G76C | addgene full sequence | sequence record 171228 | Addgene NGS Result
CCGACACCATCGAATGGTGCAAAACCTTTCGCGGTATGGCATGATAGCGCCCGGAAGAGAGTCAATTCAG
GGTGGTGAATGTGAAACCAGTAACGTTATACGATGTCGCAGAGTATGCCGGTGTCTCTTATCAGACCGTT
TCCCGCGTGGTGAACCAGGCCAGCCACGTTTCTGCGAAAACGCGGGAAAAAGTGGAAGCGGCGATGGCGG
AGCTGAATTACATTCCCAACCGCGTGGCACAACAACTGGCGGGCAAACAGTCGTTGCTGATTGGCGTTGC
CACCTCCAGTCTGGCCCTGCACGCGCCGTCGCAAATTGTCGCGGCGATTAAATCTCGCGCCGATCAACTG
GGTGCCAGCGTGGTGGTGTCGATGGTAGAACGAAGCGGCGTCGAAGCCTGTAAAGCGGCGGTGCACAATC
TTCTCGCGCAACGCGTCAGTGGGCTGATCATTAACTATCCGCTGGATGACCAGGATGCCATTGCTGTGGA
AGCTGCCTGCACTAATGTTCCGGCGTTATTTCTTGATGTCTCTGACCAGACACCCATCAACAGTATTATT
TTCTCCCATGAAGACGGTACGCGACTGGGCGTGGAGCATCTGGTCGCATTGGGTCACCAGCAAATCGCGC
TGTTAGCGGGCCCATTAAGTTCTGTCTCGGCGCGTCTGCGTCTGGCTGGCTGGCATAAATATCTCACTCG
CAATCAAATTCAGCCGATAGCGGAACGGGAAGGCGACTGGAGTGCCATGTCCGGTTTTCAACAAACCATG
CAAATGCTGAATGAGGGCATCGTTCCCACTGCGATGCTGGTTGCCAACGATCAGATGGCGCTGGGCGCAA
TGCGCGCCATTACCGAGTCCGGGCTGCGCGTTGGTGCGGATATTTCGGTAGTGGGATACGACGATACCGA
AGACAGCTCATGTTATATCCCGCCGTTAACCACCATCAAACAGGATTTTCGCCTGCTGGGGCAAACCAGC
GTGGACCGCTTGCTGCAACTCTCTCAGGGCCAGGCGGTGAAGGGCAATCAGCTGTTGCCCGTCTCACTGG
TGAAAAGAAAAACCACCCTGGCGCCCAATACACAAACCGCCTCTCCCCGCGCGTTGGCCGATTCATTAAT
GCAGCTGGCACGACAGGTTTCCCGACTGGAAAGCGGGCAGTGAGCGCAACGCAATTAATGTAAGTTAGCT
CACTCATTAGGCACAATTCTCATGTTTGACAGCTTATCATCGACTGCACGGTGCACCAATGCTTCTGGCG
TCAGGCAGCCATCGGAAGCTGTGGTATGGCTGTGCAGGTCGTAAATCACTGCATAATTCGTGTCGCTCAA
GGCGCACTCCCGTTCTGGATAATGTTTTTTGCGCCGACATCATAACGGTTCTGGCAAATATTCTGAAATG
AGCTGTTGACAATTAATCATCGGCTCGTATAATGTGTGGAATTGTGAGCGGATAACAATTTCACACAGGA
AACAGCCAGTCCGTTTAGGTGTTTTCACGAGCAATTGACCAACAAGGACCATAGATTATGAAAATCCATC
ACCATCACCATCACGAAGAAGGTAAACTGGTAATCTGGATTAACGGCGATAAAGGCTATAACGGTCTCGC
TGAAGTCGGTAAGAAATTCGAGAAAGATACCGGAATTAAAGTCACCGTTGAGCATCCGGATAAACTGGAA
GAGAAATTCCCACAGGTTGCGGCAACTGGCGATGGCCCTGACATTATCTTCTGGGCACACGACCGCTTTG
GTGGCTACGCTCAATCTGGCCTGTTGGCTGAAATCACCCCGGACAAAGCGTTCCAGGACAAGCTGTATCC
GTTTACCTGGGATGCCGTACGTTACAACGGCAAGCTGATTGCTTACCCGATCGCTGTTGAAGCGTTATCG
CTGATTTATAACAAAGATCTGCTGCCGAACCCGCCAAAAACCTGGGAAGAGATCCCGGCGCTGGATAAAG
AACTGAAAGCGAAAGGTAAGAGCGCGCTGATGTTCAACCTGCAAGAACCGTACTTCACCTGGCCGCTGAT
TGCTGCTGACGGGGGTTATGCGTTCAAGTATGAAAACGGCAAGTACGACATTAAAGACGTGGGCGTGGAT
AACGCTGGCGCGAAAGCGGGTCTGACCTTCCTGGTTGACCTGATTAAAAACAAACACATGAATGCAGACA
CCGATTACTCCATCGCAGAAGCTGCCTTTAATAAAGGCGAAACAGCGATGACCATCAACGGCCCGTGGGC
ATGGTCCAACATCGACACCAGCAAAGTGAATTATGGTGTAACGGTACTGCCGACCTTCAAGGGTCAACCA
TCCAAACCGTTCGTTGGCGTGCTGAGCGCAGGTATTAACGCCGCCAGTCCGAACAAAGAGCTGGCAAAAG
AGTTCCTCGAAAACTATCTGCTGACTGATGAAGGTCTGGAAGCGGTTAATAAAGACAAACCGCTGGGTGC
CGTAGCGCTGAAGTCTTACGAGGAAGAGTTGGTGAAAGATCCGCGTATTGCCGCCACTATGGAAAACGCC
CAGAAAGGTGAAATCATGCCGAACATCCCGCAGATGTCCGCTTTCTGGTATGCCGTGCGTACTGCGGTGA
TCAACGCCGCCAGCGGTCGTCAGACTGTCGATGAAGCCCTGAAAGACGCGCAGACTAATTCGAGCTCTGA
AAACCTGTATTTTCAGTCCGCTCAGATCTTCGTCTGCACGTTAACCGGTAAAACCATAACTCTGGAAGTT
GAACCATCCGATACCATCGAAAACGTTAAGGCTAAAATTCAAGACAAGGAAGGAATTCCACCTGATCAAC
AAAGATTGATCTTTGCCGGTAAGCAGCTCGAGGACGGTAGAACGCTGTCTGATTACAACATTCAGAAGGA
GTCGACCTTACATCTTGTCTTAAGACTAAGAGGTTGCTAAGGATCCGAATTCCCTGCAGGTAATTAAATA
AGCTTCAAATAAAACGAAAGGCTCAGTCGAAAGACTGGGCCTTTCGTTTTATCTGTTGTTTGTCGGTGAA
CGCTCTCCTGAGTAGGACAAATCCGCCGGGAGCGGATTTGAACGTTGCGAAGCAACGGCCCGGAGGGTGG
CGGGCAGGACGCCCGCCATAAACTGCCAGGCATCAAATTAAGCAGAAGGCCATCCTGACGGATGGCCTTT
TTGCGTTTCTACAAACTCTTTCGGTCCGTTGTTTATTTTTCTAAATACATTCAAATATGTATCCGCTCAT
GAGACAATAACCCTGATAAATGCTTCAATAATATTGAAAAAGGAAGAGTATGAGTATTCAACATTTCCGT
GTCGCCCTTATTCCCTTTTTTGCGGCATTTTGCCTTCCTGTTTTTGCTCACCCAGAAACGCTGGTGAAAG
TAAAAGATGCTGAAGATCAGTTGGGTGCACGAGTGGGTTACATCGAACTGGATCTCAACAGCGGTAAGAT
CCTTGAGAGTTTTCGCCCCGAAGAACGTTTCCCAATGATGAGCACTTTTAAAGTTCTGCTATGTGGCGCG
GTATTATCCCGTGTTGACGCCTGGCAAGAGCAACTCGGTCGCCGCATACACTATTCTCAGAATGACTTGG
TTGAGTACTCACCAGTCACAGAAAAGCATCTTACGGATGGCATGACAGTAAGAGAATTATGCAGTGCTGC
CATAACCATGAGTGATAACACTGCGGCCAACTTACTTCTGACAACGATCGGAGGACCGAAGGAGCTAACC
GCTTTTTTGCACAACATGGGGGATCATGTAACTCGCCTTGATCGTTGGGAACCGGAGCTGAATGAAGCCA
TACCAAACGACGAGCGTGACACCACGATGCCTGTAGCAATGGCAACAACGTTGCGCAAACTATTAACTGG
CGAACTACTTACTCTAGCTTCCCGGCAACAATTAATAGACTGGATGGAGGCGGATAAAGTTGCAGGACCA
CTTCTGCGCTCGGCCCTTCCGGCTGGCTGGTTTATTGCTGATAAATCTGGAGCCGGTGAGCGTGGGTCTC
GCGGTATCATTGCAGCACTGGGGCCAGATGGTAAGCCCTCCCGTATCGTAGTTATCTACACGACGGGGAG
TCAGGCAACTATGGATGAACGAAATAGACAGATCGCTGAGATAGGTGCCTCACTGATTAAGCATTGGTAA
CTGTCAGACCAAGTTTACTCATATATACTTTAGATTGATTTCCTTAGGACTGAGCGTCAACCCCGTAGAA
AAGATCAAAGGATCTTCTTGAGATCCTTTTTTTCTGCGCGTAATCTGCTGCTTGCAAACAAAAAAACCAC
CGCTACCAGCGGTGGTTTGTTTGCCGGATCAAGAGCTACCAACTCTTTTTCCGAAGGTAACTGGCTTCAG
CAGAGCGCAGATACCAAATACTGTCCTTCTAGTGTAGCCGTAGTTAGGCCACCACTTCAAGAACTCTGTA
GCACCGCCTACATACCTCGCTCTGCTAATCCTGTTACCAGTGGCTGCTGCCAGTGGCGATAAGTCGTGTC
TTACCGGGTTGGACTCAAGACGATAGTTACCGGATAAGGCGCAGCGGTCGGGCTGAACGGGGGGTTCGTG
CACACAGCCCAGCTTGGAGCGAACGACCTACACCGAACTGAGATACCTACAGCGTGAGCTATGAGAAAGC
GCCACGCTTCCCGAAGGGAGAAAGGCGGACAGGTATCCGGTAAGCGGCAGGGTCGGAACAGGAGAGCGCA
CGAGGGAGCTTCCAGGGGGAAACGCCTGGTATCTTTATAGTCCTGTCGGGTTTCGCCACCTCTGACTTGA
GCGTCGATTTTTGTGATGCTCGTCAGGGGGGCGGAGCCTATGGAAAAACGCCAGCAACGCGGCCTTTTTA
CGGTTCCTGGCCTTTTGCTGGCCTTTTGCTCACATGTTCTTTCCTGCGTTATCCCCTGATTCTGTGGATA
ACCGTATTACCGCCTTTGAGTGAGCTGATACCGCTCGCCGCAGCCGAACGACCGAGCGCAGCGAGTCAGT
GAGCGAGGAAGCGGAAGAGCGCCTGATGCGGTATTTTCTCCTTACGCATCTGTGCGGTATTTCACACCGC
ATATAAGGTGCACTGTGACTGGGTCATGGCTGCGCCCCGACACCCGCCAACACCCGCTGACGCGCCCTGA
CGGGCTTGTCTGCTCCCGGCATCCGCTTACAGACAAGCTGTGACCGTCTCCGGGAGCTGCATGTGTCAGA
GGTTTTCACCGTCATCACCGAAACGCGCGAGGCAGCTGCGGTAAAGCTCATCAGCGTGGTCGTGCAGCGA
TTCACAGATGTCTGCCTGTTCATCCGCGTCCAGCTCGTTGAGTTTCTCCAGAAGCGTTAATGTCTGGCTT
CTGATAAAGCGGGCCATGTTAAGGGCGGTTTTTTCCTGTTTGGTCACTGATGCCTCCGTGTAAGGGGGAT
TTCTGTTCATGGGGGTAATGATACCGATGAAACGAGAGAGGATGCTCACGATACGGGTTACTGATGATGA
ACATGCCCGGTTACTGGAACGTTGTGAGGGTAAACAACTGGCGGTATGGATGCGGCGGGACCAGAGAAAA
ATCACTCAGGGTCAATGCCAGCGCTTCGTTAATACAGATGTAGGTGTTCCACAGGGTAGCCAGCAGCATC
CTGCGATGCAGATCCGGAACATAATGGTGCAGGGCGCTGACTTCCGCGTTTCCAGACTTTACGAAACACG
GAAACCGAAGACCATTCATGTTGTTGCTCAGGTCGCAGACGTTTTGCAGCAGCAGTCGCTTCACGTTCGC
TCGCGTATCGGTGATTCATTCTGCTAACCAGTAAGGCAACCCCGCCAGCCTAGCCGGGTCCTCAACGACA
GGAGCACGATCATGCGCACCCGTGGCCAGGACCCAACGCTGCCCGAAATT
