>Addgene plasmid #86584 | Ubiquitin K6C/G76C | depositor partial sequence | sequence record 168780 | C-term of MBP-TEV site and the followed insert
GNNNNNNNNNNCTTTCGACTGANCCTTTCGTTTTATTTGAAGCTTATTTAATTACCTGCAGGGAATTCGG
ATCCTTAGCAACCTCTTAGTCTTAAGACAAGATGTAAGGTCGACTCCTTCTGAATGTTGTAATCAGACAG
CGTTCTACCGTCCTCGAGCTGCTTACCGGCAAAGATCAATCTTTGTTGATCAGGTGGAATTCCTTCCTTG
TCTTGAATTTTAGCCTTAACGTTTTCGATGGTATCGGATGGTTCAACTTCCAGAGTTATGGTTTTACCGG
TTAACGTGCAGACGAAGATCTGAGCGGACTGAAAATACAGGTTTTCAGAGCTCGAATTAGTCTGCGCGTC
TTTCAGGGCTTCATCGACAGTCTGACGACCGCTGGCGGCGTTGATCACCGCAGTACGCACGGCATACCAG
AAAGCGGACATCTGCGGGATGTTCGGCATGATTTCACCTTTCTGGGCGTTTTCCATAGTGGCGGCAATAC
GCGGATCTTTCACCAACTCTTCCTCGTAAGACTTCAGCGCTACGGCACCCAGCGGTTTGTCTTTATTAAC
CGCTTCCAGACCTTCATCAGTCAGCAGATAGTTTTCGAGGAACTCTTTTGCCAGCTCTTTGTTCGGACTG
GCGGCGTTAATACCTGCGCTCAGCACGCCAACGAACGGTTTGGATGGTTGACCCTTGAAGGTCGGCAGTA
CCGTTACACCATAATTCACTTTGCTGGTGTCGATGTTGGACCATGCCCACGGGCCGTTGATGGTCATCGC
TGTTTCGCCTTTATTAAAGGCAGCTTCTGCGATGGAGTAATCGGTGTCTGCATTCATGTGTTTGTTTTTA
ATCNNTCAACCAGGAAGGTCAGACCCGCTTTCGCGCCAGCGTTATCCACGCCCACGTCTTTAATGTCGTA
CTTGCCGTTTTCATACTTGAACGCATAACCCCCGTCAGCAGCAATCAGCGGCCAGGTGAAGTACGNTTCT
TGCAGGTTGAACATCAGCGCGCTCTTACCTTTCGCTTTCAGTNNTTTATNCNGCNCNGGGNTCTCNTCCC
AGGTTTTTGGNNGGGNNCGGCANCANATNTTNGNNNNNANNCANCGATNACGCTTNNANNAGCNATNGNN
NANCNNNCANNNNNNNNNNNNNNNACGGNNNNCNNNNANNGNANANNNNNNNGNNCNNGAANNCGCNTTN
NNNNNNNNNGGGGGGGNGNNNNN
